>Addgene plasmid #161933 | pEC1.2/EC1.1_spCas9_GFP | addgene full sequence | sequence record 320699 | Addgene NGS Result
GAATAAAAGCATTTGCGTTTGGTTTATCATTGCGTTTATACAAGGACAGAGATCCACTGAGCTGGAATAG
CTTAAAACCATTATCAGAACAAAATAAACCATTTTTTGTTAAGAATCAGAGCATAGTAAACAACAGAAAC
AACCTAAGAGAGGTAACTTGTCCAAGAAGATAGCTAATTATATCTATTTTATAAAAGTTATCATAGTTTG
TAAGTCACAAAAGATGCAAATAACAGAGAAACTAGGAGACTTGAGAATATACATTCTTGTATATTTGTAT
TCGAGATTGTGAAAATTTGACCATAAGTTTAAATTCTTAAAAAGATATATCTGATCTAGGTGATGGTTAT
AGACTGTAATTTTACCACATGTTTAATGATGGATAGTGACACACATGACACATCGACAACACTATAGCAT
CTTATTTAGATTACAACATGAAATTTTTCTGTAATACATGTCTTTGTACATAATTTAAAAGTAATTCCTA
AGAAATATATTTATACAAGGAGTTTAAAGAAAACATAGCATAAAGTTCAATGAGTAGTAAAAACCATATA
CAGTATATAGCATAAAGTTCAATGAGTTTATTACAAAAGCATTGGTTCACTTTCTGTAACACGACGTTAA
ACCTTCGTCTCCAATAGGAGCGCTACTGATTCAACATGCCAATATATACTAAATACGTTTCTACAGTCAA
ATGCTTTAACGTTTCATGATTAAGTGACTATTTACCGTCAATCCTTTCCCATTCCTCCCACTAATCCAAC
TTTTTAATTACTCTTAAATCACCACTAAGCTAGTAACGCCTATCATGAATTAGCTCTACTAAATCTAGCA
ACCTTTCAAATTTGCAGTATTGCAGGTGTCTCTGTGTCTTTAAAATAGTTGCCTTATGATTTCTTCGGTT
TCAAGATGATCAAATAGTTATAGATTTCATGCTCACACATGCTCATTAGATGTGTACATACTTTACTTAC
CCAAATCTATTTTCTCGCAAAGATTTTGATGGTAAAGCTGATTTGGTTCTATTGAACTAAATCAAACGAG
TTTCAGACTGAGTGATTCTAATCCGGCCCATTAGCCCCTAAACAGACCCACTAATTACGCAGCTTTTAAT
AGAGTAATTACACCTAGTTTACCCACTAAACCACTAAGCACTAATTATCTCACAATCTAATGAGCTTCCC
TCGTAATTACTTGGGCTTTCACTCTACCATTTATTTGTAACAGTCAAGTCTCTACTGTCTCTATATAAAC
TCTCTAAAGTTAACACACAATTCTCATCACAAACAAATCAACCAAAGCAACTTCTACTCTTTCTTCTTTC
GACCTTATCAATCTGTTGAGAAATCTAGATGGATTACAAGGACCACGACGGGGATTACAAGGACCACGAC
ATTGATTACAAGGATGATGATGACAAGATGGCTCCGAAGAAGAAGAGGAAGGTTGGCATCCACGGGGTGC
CAGCTGCTGACAAGAAGTACTCGATCGGCCTCGATATTGGGACTAACTCTGTTGGCTGGGCCGTGATCAC
CGACGAGTACAAGGTGCCCTCAAAGAAGTTCAAGGTCCTGGGCAACACCGATCGGCATTCCATCAAGAAG
AATCTCATTGGCGCTCTCCTGTTCGACAGCGGCGAGACGGCTGAGGCTACGCGGCTCAAGCGCACCGCCC
GCAGGCGGTACACGCGCAGGAAGAATCGCATCTGCTACCTGCAGGAGATTTTCTCCAACGAGATGGCGAA
GGTTGACGATTCTTTCTTCCACAGGCTGGAGGAGTCATTCCTCGTGGAGGAGGATAAGAAGCACGAGCGG
CATCCAATCTTCGGCAACATTGTCGACGAGGTTGCCTACCACGAGAAGTACCCTACGATCTACCATCTGC
GGAAGAAGCTCGTGGACTCCACAGATAAGGCGGACCTCCGCCTGATCTACCTCGCTCTGGCCCACATGAT
TAAGTTCAGGGGCCATTTCCTGATCGAGGGGGATCTCAACCCGGACAATAGCGATGTTGACAAGCTGTTC
ATCCAGCTCGTGCAGACGTACAACCAGCTCTTCGAGGAGAACCCCATTAATGCGTCAGGCGTCGACGCGA
AGGCTATCCTGTCCGCTAGGCTCTCGAAGTCTCGGCGCCTCGAGAACCTGATCGCCCAGCTGCCGGGCGA
GAAGAAGAACGGCCTGTTCGGGAATCTCATTGCGCTCAGCCTGGGGCTCACGCCCAACTTCAAGTCGAAT
TTCGATCTCGCTGAGGACGCCAAGCTGCAGCTCTCCAAGGACACATACGACGATGACCTGGATAACCTCC
TGGCCCAGATCGGCGATCAGTACGCGGACCTGTTCCTCGCTGCCAAGAATCTGTCGGACGCCATCCTCCT
GTCTGATATTCTCAGGGTGAACACCGAGATTACGAAGGCTCCGCTCTCAGCCTCCATGATCAAGCGCTAC
GACGAGCACCATCAGGATCTGACCCTCCTGAAGGCGCTGGTCAGGCAGCAGCTCCCCGAGAAGTACAAGG
AGATCTTCTTCGATCAGTCGAAGAACGGCTACGCTGGGTACATTGACGGCGGGGCCTCTCAGGAGGAGTT
CTACAAGTTCATCAAGCCGATTCTGGAGAAGATGGACGGCACGGAGGAGCTGCTGGTGAAGCTCAATCGC
GAGGACCTCCTGAGGAAGCAGCGGACATTCGATAACGGCAGCATCCCACACCAGATTCATCTCGGGGAGC
TGCACGCTATCCTGAGGAGGCAGGAGGACTTCTACCCTTTCCTCAAGGATAACCGCGAGAAGATCGAGAA
GATTCTGACTTTCAGGATCCCGTACTACGTCGGCCCACTCGCTAGGGGCAACTCCCGCTTCGCTTGGATG
ACCCGCAAGTCAGAGGAGACGATCACGCCGTGGAACTTCGAGGAGGTGGTCGACAAGGGCGCTAGCGCTC
AGTCGTTCATCGAGAGGATGACGAATTTCGACAAGAACCTGCCAAATGAGAAGGTGCTCCCTAAGCACTC
GCTCCTGTACGAGTACTTCACAGTCTACAACGAGCTGACTAAGGTGAAGTATGTGACCGAGGGCATGAGG
AAGCCGGCTTTCCTGTCTGGGGAGCAGAAGAAGGCCATCGTGGACCTCCTGTTCAAGACCAACCGGAAGG
TCACGGTTAAGCAGCTCAAGGAGGACTACTTCAAGAAGATTGAGTGCTTCGATTCGGTCGAGATCTCTGG
CGTTGAGGACCGCTTCAACGCCTCCCTGGGGACCTACCACGATCTCCTGAAGATCATTAAGGATAAGGAC
TTCCTGGACAACGAGGAGAATGAGGATATCCTCGAGGACATTGTGCTGACACTCACTCTGTTCGAGGACC
GGGAGATGATCGAGGAGCGCCTGAAGACTTACGCCCATCTCTTCGATGACAAGGTCATGAAGCAGCTCAA
GAGGAGGAGGTACACCGGCTGGGGGAGGCTGAGCAGGAAGCTCATCAACGGCATTCGGGACAAGCAGTCC
GGGAAGACGATCCTCGACTTCCTGAAGAGCGATGGCTTCGCGAACCGCAATTTCATGCAGCTGATTCACG
ATGACAGCCTCACATTCAAGGAGGATATCCAGAAGGCTCAGGTGAGCGGCCAGGGGGACTCGCTGCACGA
GCATATCGCGAACCTCGCTGGCTCGCCAGCTATCAAGAAGGGGATTCTGCAGACCGTGAAGGTTGTGGAC
GAGCTGGTGAAGGTCATGGGCAGGCACAAGCCTGAGAACATCGTCATTGAGATGGCCCGGGAGAATCAGA
CCACGCAGAAGGGCCAGAAGAACTCACGCGAGAGGATGAAGAGGATCGAGGAGGGCATTAAGGAGCTGGG
GTCCCAGATCCTCAAGGAGCACCCGGTGGAGAACACGCAGCTGCAGAATGAGAAGCTCTACCTGTACTAC
CTCCAGAATGGCCGCGATATGTATGTGGACCAGGAGCTGGATATTAACAGGCTCAGCGATTACGACGTCG
ATCATATCGTTCCACAGTCATTCCTGAAGGATGACTCCATTGACAACAAGGTCCTCACCAGGTCGGACAA
GAACCGGGGCAAGTCTGATAATGTTCCTTCAGAGGAGGTCGTTAAGAAGATGAAGAACTACTGGCGCCAG
CTCCTGAATGCCAAGCTGATCACGCAGCGGAAGTTCGATAACCTCACAAAGGCTGAGAGGGGCGGGCTCT
CTGAGCTGGACAAGGCGGGCTTCATCAAGAGGCAGCTGGTCGAGACACGGCAGATCACTAAGCACGTTGC
GCAGATTCTCGACTCACGGATGAACACTAAGTACGATGAGAATGACAAGCTGATCCGCGAGGTGAAGGTC
ATCACCCTGAAGTCAAAGCTCGTCTCCGACTTCAGGAAGGATTTCCAGTTCTACAAGGTTCGGGAGATCA
ACAATTACCACCATGCCCATGACGCGTACCTGAACGCGGTGGTCGGCACAGCTCTGATCAAGAAGTACCC
AAAGCTCGAGAGCGAGTTCGTGTACGGGGACTACAAGGTTTACGATGTGAGGAAGATGATCGCCAAGTCG
GAGCAGGAGATTGGCAAGGCTACCGCCAAGTACTTCTTCTACTCTAACATTATGAATTTCTTCAAGACAG
AGATCACTCTGGCCAATGGCGAGATCCGGAAGCGCCCCCTCATCGAGACGAACGGCGAGACGGGGGAGAT
CGTGTGGGACAAGGGCAGGGATTTCGCGACCGTCAGGAAGGTTCTCTCCATGCCACAAGTGAATATCGTC
AAGAAGACAGAGGTCCAGACTGGCGGGTTCTCTAAGGAGTCAATTCTGCCTAAGCGGAACAGCGACAAGC
TCATCGCCCGCAAGAAGGACTGGGATCCGAAGAAGTACGGCGGGTTCGACAGCCCCACTGTGGCCTACTC
GGTCCTGGTTGTGGCGAAGGTTGAGAAGGGCAAGTCCAAGAAGCTCAAGAGCGTGAAGGAGCTGCTGGGG
ATCACGATTATGGAGCGCTCCAGCTTCGAGAAGAACCCGATCGATTTCCTGGAGGCGAAGGGCTACAAGG
AGGTGAAGAAGGACCTGATCATTAAGCTCCCCAAGTACTCACTCTTCGAGCTGGAGAACGGCAGGAAGCG
GATGCTGGCTTCCGCTGGCGAGCTGCAGAAGGGGAACGAGCTGGCTCTGCCGTCCAAGTATGTGAACTTC
CTCTACCTGGCCTCCCACTACGAGAAGCTCAAGGGCAGCCCCGAGGACAACGAGCAGAAGCAGCTGTTCG
TCGAGCAGCACAAGCATTACCTCGACGAGATCATTGAGCAGATTTCCGAGTTCTCCAAGCGCGTGATCCT
GGCCGACGCGAATCTGGATAAGGTCCTCTCCGCGTACAACAAGCACCGCGACAAGCCAATCAGGGAGCAG
GCTGAGAATATCATTCATCTCTTCACCCTGACGAACCTCGGCGCCCCTGCTGCTTTCAAGTACTTCGACA
CAACTATCGATCGCAAGAGGTACACAAGCACTAAGGAGGTCCTGGACGCGACCCTCATCCACCAGTCGAT
TACCGGCCTCTACGAGACGCGCATCGACCTGTCTCAGCTCGGGGGCGACAAGCGGCCAGCGGCGACGAAG
AAGGCGGGGCAGGCGAAGAAGAAGAAGTGAGCTCAGAGCTTTCGTTCGTATCATCGGTTTCGACAACGTT
CGTCAAGTTCAATGCATCAGTTTCATTGCGCACACACCAGAATCCTACTGAGTTTGAGTATTATGGCATT
GGGAAAACTGTTTTTCTTGTACCATTTGTTGTGCTTGTAATTTACTGTGTTTTTTATTCGGTTTTCGCTA
TCGAACTGTGAAATGGAAATGGATGGAGAAGAGTTAATGAATGATATGGTCCTTTTGTTCATTCTCAAAT
TAATATTATTTGTTTTTTCTCTTATTTGTTGTGTGTTGAATTTGAAATTATAAGAGATATGCAAACATTT
TGTTTTGAGTAAAAATGTGTCAAATCGTGGCCTCTAATGACCGAAGTTAATATGAGGAGTAAAACACTTG
TAGTTGTACCATTATGCTTATTCACTAGGCAACAAATATATTTTCAGACCTAGAAAAGCTGCAAATGTTA
CTGAATACAAGTATGTCCTCTTGTGTTTTAGACATTTATGAACTTTCCTTTATGTAATTTTCCAGAATCC
TTGTCAGATTCTAATCATTGCTTTATAATTATAGTTATACTCATGGATTTGTAGTTGAGTATGAAAATAT
TTTTTAATGCATTTTATGACTTGCCAATTGATTGACAACGAATTGGAAACCAAATTAACATAGGGTTTTT
ATTTAAATAAAAGTTTAACCTTCTTTTTAAAAAATTGTTCATAGTGTCATGTCAGAACAAGAGCTACAAA
TCACACATAGCATGCATAAGCGGAGCTATGATGAGTGGTATTGTTTTGTTCGTCACTTGTCACTCTTTTC
CAACACATAATCCCGACAACAACGTAAGAGCATCTCTCTCTCTCCACACACACTCATGCATGCATGCATT
CTTACACGTGATTGCCATGCAAATCTCCTTTCTCACCTATAAATACAAACCAACCCTTCACTACACTCTT
CACTCAAACCAAAACAAGAAAACATACACAAATAGCAAAACAAGGGCGAATTCTCAACACAACATATACA
AAACAAACGAATCTCAAGCAATCAAGCATTCTACTTCTATTGCAGCAATTTAAATCATTTCTTTTAAAGC
AAAAGCAATTTTCTGAAAATTTTCACCATTTACGAACGATAGCCATGGTGAAGACTAATCTTTTTCTCTT
TCTCATCTTTTCACTTCTCCTATCATTATCCTCGGCCGACATGGTGAGCAAGGGCGAGGAGCTGTTCACC
GGGGTGGTGCCCATCCTGGTCGAGCTGGACGGCGACGTAAACGGCCACAAGTTCAGCGTGTCCGGCGAGG
GCGAGGGCGATGCCACCTACGGCAAGCTGACCCTGAAGTTCATCTGCACCACCGGCAAGCTGCCCGTGCC
CTGGCCCACCCTCGTGACCACCCTGACCTACGGCGTGCAGTGCTTCAGCCGCTACCCCGACCACATGAAG
CAGCACGACTTCTTCAAGTCCGCCATGCCCGAAGGCTACGTCCAGGAGCGCACCATCTTCTTCAAGGACG
ACGGCAACTACAAGACCCGCGCCGAGGTGAAGTTCGAGGGCGACACCCTGGTGAACCGCATCGAGCTGAA
GGGCATCGACTTCAAGGAGGACGGCAACATCCTGGGGCACAAGCTGGAGTACAACTACAACAGCCACAAC
GTCTATATCATGGCCGACAAGCAGAAGAACGGCATCAAGGTGAACTTCAAGATCCGCCACAACATCGAGG
ACGGCAGCGTGCAGCTCGCCGACCACTACCAGCAGAACACCCCCATCGGCGACGGCCCCGTGCTGCTGCC
CGACAACCACTACCTGAGCACCCAGTCCGCCCTGAGCAAAGACCCCAACGAGAAGCGCGATCACATGGTC
CTGCTGGAGTTCGTGACCGCCGCCGGGATCACTCTCGGCATGGACGAGCTGTACAAGAAGGACGAGCTGT
AAGCGCCGCCCGGCTGCATCGCTGAAATCACCAGTCTCTCTCTACAAATCTATCTCTCTCTATAATAATG
TGTGAGTAGTTCCCAGATAAGGGAATTAGGGTTCTTATAGGGTTTCGCTCATGTGTTGAGCATATAAGAA
ACCCTTAGTATGTATTTGTATTTGTAAAATACTTCTATCAATAAAATTTCTAATTCCTAAAACCAAAATC
CAGTGGATTAATTCGGCGTTAATTCAGTACATTAAAAACGTCCGCAATGTGTTATTAAGTTGTCTAAGCG
TCAATTTGTTTACACCACAATATATCCTGCCACCAGCCAGCCAACAGCTCCCCGACCGGCAGCTCGGCAC
AAAATCACCACTCGATACAGGCAGCCCATCAGTCCGGGACGGCGTCAGCGGGAGAGCCGTTGTAAGGCGG
CAGACTTTGCTCATGTTACCGATGCTATTCGGAAGAACGGCAACTAAGCTGCCGGGTTTGAAACACGGAT
GATCTCGCGGAGGGTAGCATGTTGATTGTAACGATGACAGAGCGTTGCTGCCTGTGATCACCGCGGTTTC
AAAATCGGCTCCGTCGATACTATGTTATACGCCAACTTTGAAAACAACTTTGAAAAAGCTGTTTTCTGGT
ATTTAAGGTTTTAGAATGCAAGGAACAGTGAATTGGAGTTCGTCTTGTTATAATTAGCTTCTTGGGGTAT
CTTTAAATACTGTAGAAAAGAGGAAGGAAATAATAAATGGCTAAAATGAGAATATCACCGGAATTGAAAA
AACTGATCGAAAAATACCGCTGCGTAAAAGATACGGAAGGAATGTCTCCTGCTAAGGTATATAAGCTGGT
GGGAGAAAATGAAAACCTATATTTAAAAATGACGGACAGCCGGTATAAAGGGACCACCTATGATGTGGAA
CGGGAAAAGGACATGATGCTATGGCTGGAAGGAAAGCTGCCTGTTCCAAAGGTCCTGCACTTTGAACGGC
ATGATGGCTGGAGCAATCTGCTCATGAGTGAGGCCGATGGCGTCCTTTGCTCGGAAGAGTATGAAGATGA
ACAAAGCCCTGAAAAGATTATCGAGCTGTATGCGGAGTGCATCAGGCTCTTTCACTCCATCGACATATCG
GATTGTCCCTATACGAATAGCTTAGACAGCCGCTTAGCCGAATTGGATTACTTACTGAATAACGATCTGG
CCGATGTGGATTGCGAAAACTGGGAAGAAGACACTCCATTTAAAGATCCGCGCGAGCTGTATGATTTTTT
AAAGACGGAAAAGCCCGAAGAGGAACTTGTCTTTTCCCACGGCGACCTGGGAGACAGCAACATCTTTGTG
AAAGATGGCAAAGTAAGTGGCTTTATTGATCTTGGGAGAAGCGGCAGGGCGGACAAGTGGTATGACATTG
CCTTCTGCGTCCGGTCGATCAGGGAGGATATCGGGGAAGAACAGTATGTCGAGCTATTTTTTGACTTACT
GGGGATCAAGCCTGATTGGGAGAAAATAAAATATTATATTTTACTGGATGAATTGTTTTAGTACCTAGAA
TGCATGACCAAAATCCCTTAACGTGAGTTTTCGTTCCACTGAGCGTCAGACCCCGTAGAAAAGATCAAAG
GATCTTCTTGAGATCCTTTTTTTCTGCGCGTAATCTGCTGCTTGCAAACAAAAAAACCACCGCTACCAGC
GGTGGTTTGTTTGCCGGATCAAGAGCTACCAACTCTTTTTCCGAAGGTAACTGGCTTCAGCAGAGCGCAG
ATACCAAATACTGTCCTTCTAGTGTAGCCGTAGTTAGGCCACCACTTCAAGAACTCTGTAGCACCGCCTA
CATACCTCGCTCTGCTAATCCTGTTACCAGTGGCTGCTGCCAGTGGCGATAAGTCGTGTCTTACCGGGTT
GGACTCAAGACGATAGTTACCGGATAAGGCGCAGCGGTCGGGCTGAACGGGGGGTTCGTGCACACAGCCC
AGCTTGGAGCGAACGACCTACACCGAACTGAGATACCTACAGCGTGAGCTATGAGAAAGCGCCACGCTTC
CCGAAGGGAGAAAGGCGGACAGGTATCCGGTAAGCGGCAGGGTCGGAACAGGAGAGCGCACGAGGGAGCT
TCCAGGGGGAAACGCCTGGTATCTTTATAGTCCTGTCGGGTTTCGCCACCTCTGACTTGAGCGTCGATTT
TTGTGATGCTCGTCAGGGGGGCGGAGCCTATGGAAAAACGCCAGCAACGCGGCCTTTTTACGGTTCCTGG
CCTTTTGCTGGCCTTTTGCTCACATGTTCTTTCCTGCGTTATCCCCTGATTCTGTGGATAACCGTATTAC
CGCCTTTGAGTGAGCTGATACCGCTCGCCGCAGCCGAACGACCGAGCGCAGCGAGTCAGTGAGCGAGGAA
GCGGAAGAGCGCCTGATGCGGTATTTTCTCCTTACGCATCTGTGCGGTATTTCACACCGCATATGGTGCA
CTCTCAGTACAATCTGCTCTGATGCCGCATAGTTAAGCCAGTATACACTCCGCTATCGCTACGTGACTGG
GTCATGGCTGCGCCCCGACACCCGCCAACACCCGCTGACGCGCCCTGACGGGCTTGTCTGCTCCCGGCAT
CCGCTTACAGACAAGCTGTGACCGTCTCCGGGAGCTGCATGTGTCAGAGGTTTTCACCGTCATCACCGAA
ACGCGCGAGGCAGGGTGCCTTGATGTGGGCGCCGGCGGTCGAGTGGCGACGGCGCGGCTTGTCCGCGCCC
TGGTAGATTGCCTGGCCGTAGGCCAGCCATTTTTGAGCGGCCAGCGGCCGCGATAGGCCGACGCGAAGCG
GCGGGGCGTAGGGAGCGCAGCGACCGAAGGGTAGGCGCTTTTTGCAGCTCTTCGGCTGTGCGCTGGCCAG
ACAGTTATGCACAGGCCAGGCGGGTTTTAAGAGTTTTAATAAGTTTTAAAGAGTTTTAGGCGGAAAAATC
GCCTTTTTTCTCTTTTATATCAGTCACTTACATGTGTGACCGGTTCCCAATGTACGGCTTTGGGTTCCCA
ATGTACGGGTTCCGGTTCCCAATGTACGGCTTTGGGTTCCCAATGTACGTGCTATCCACAGGAAACAGAC
CTTTTCGACCTTTTTCCCCTGCTAGGGCAATTTGCCCTAGCATCTGCTCCGTACATTAGGAACCGGCGGA
TGCTTCGCCCTCGATCAGGTTGCGGTAGCGCATGACTAGGATCGGGCCAGCCTGCCCCGCCTCCTCCTTC
AAATCGTACTCCGGCAGGTCATTTGACCCGATCAGCTTGCGCACGGTGAAACAGAACTTCTTGAACTCTC
CGGCGCTGCCACTGCGTTCGTAGATCGTCTTGAACAACCATCTGGCTTCTGCCTTGCCTGCGGCGCGGCG
TGCCAGGCGGTAGAGAAAACGGCCGATGCCGGGATCGATCAAAAAGTAATCGGGGTGAACCGTCAGCACG
TCCGGGTTCTTGCCTTCTGTGATCTCGCGGTACATCCAATCAGCTAGCTCGATCTCGATGTACTCCGGCC
GCCCGGTTTCGCTCTTTACGATCTTGTAGCGGCTAATCAAGGCTTCACCCTCGGATACCGTCACCAGGCG
GCCGTTCTTGGCCTTCTTCGTACGCTGCATGGCAACGTGCGTGGTGTTTAACCGAATGCAGGTTTCTACC
AGGTCGTCTTTCTGCTTTCCGCCATCGGCTCGCCGGCAGAACTTGAGTACGTCCGCAACGTGTGGACGGA
ACACGCGGCCGGGCTTGTCTCCCTTCCCTTCCCGGTATCGGTTCATGGATTCGGTTAGATGGGAAACCGC
CATCAGTACCAGGTCGTAATCCCACACACTGGCCATGCCGGCCGGCCCTGCGGAAACCTCTACGTGCCCG
TCTGGAAGCTCGTAGCGGATCACCTCGCCAGCTCGTCGGTCACGCTTCGACAGACGGAAAACGGCCACGT
CCATGATGCTGCGACTATCGCGGGTGCCCACGTCATAGAGCATCGGAACGAAAAAATCTGGTTGCTCGTC
GCCCTTGGGCGGCTTCCTAATCGACGGCGCACCGGCTGCCGGCGGTTGCCGGGATTCTTTGCGGATTCGA
TCAGCGGCCGCTTGCCACGATTCACCGGGGCGTGCTTCTGCCTCGATGCGTTGCCGCTGGGCGGCCTGCG
CGGCCTTCAACTTCTCCACCAGGTCATCACCCAGCGCCGCGCCGATTTGTACCGGGCCGGATGGTTTGCG
ACCGCTCACGCCGATTCCTCGGGCTTGGGGGTTCCAGTGCCATTGCAGGGCCGGCAGGCAACCCAGCCGC
TTACGCCTGGCCAACCGCCCGTTCCTCCACACATGGGGCATTCCACGGCGTCGGTGCCTGGTTGTTCTTG
ATTTTCCATGCCGCCTCCTTTAGCCGCTAAAATTCATCTACTCATTTATTCATTTGCTCATTTACTCTGG
TAGCTGCGCGATGTATTCAGATAGCAGCTCGGTAATGGTCTTGCCTTGGCGTACCGCGTACATCTTCAGC
TTGGTGTGATCCTCCGCCGGCAACTGAAAGTTGACCCGCTTCATGGCTGGCGTGTCTGCCAGGCTGGCCA
ACGTTGCAGCCTTGCTGCTGCGTGCGCTCGGACGGCCGGCACTTAGCGTGTTTGTGCTTTTGCTCATTTT
CTCTTTACCTCATTAACTCAAATGAGTTTTGATTTAATTTCAGCGGCCAGCGCCTGGACCTCGCGGGCAG
CGTCGCCCTCGGGTTCTGATTCAAGAACGGTTGTGCCGGCGGCGGCAGTGCCTGGGTAGCTCACGCGCTG
CGTGATACGGGACTCAAGAATGGGCAGCTCGTACCCGGCCAGCGCCTCGGCAACCTCACCGCCGATGCGC
GTGCCTTTGATCGCCCGCGACACGACAAAGGCCGCTTGTAGCCTTCCATCCGTGACCTCAATGCGCTGCT
TAACCAGCTCCACCAGGTCGGCGGTGGCCCATATGTCGTAAGGGCTTGGCTGCACCGGAATCAGCACGAA
GTCGGCTGCCTTGATCGCGGACACAGCCAAGTCCGCCGCCTGGGGCGCTCCGTCGATCACTACGAAGTCG
CGCCGGCCGATGGCCTTCACGTCGCGGTCAATCGTCGGGCGGTCGATGCCGACAACGGTTAGCGGTTGAT
CTTCCCGCACGGCCGCCCAATCGCGGGCACTGCCCTGGGGATCGGAATCGACTAACAGAACATCGGCCCC
GGCGAGTTGCAGGGCGCGGGCTAGATGGGTTGCGATGGTCGTCTTGCCTGACCCGCCTTTCTGGTTAAGT
ACAGCGATAACCTTCATGCGTTCCCCTTGCGTATTTGTTTATTTACTCATCGCATCATATACGCAGCGAC
CGCATGACGCAAGCTGTTTTACTCAAATACACATCACCTTTTTAGACGGCGGCGCTCGGTTTCTTCAGCG
GCCAAGCTGGCCGGCCAGGCCGCCAGCTTGGCATCAGACAAACCGGCCAGGATTTCATGCAGCCGCACGG
TTGAGACGTGCGCGGGCGGCTCGAACACGTACCCGGCCGCGATCATCTCCGCCTCGATCTCTTCGGTAAT
GAAAAACGGTTCGTCCTGGCCGTCCTGGTGCGGTTTCATGCTTGTTCCTCTTGGCGTTCATTCTCGGCGG
CCGCCAGGGCGTCGGCCTCGGTCAATGCGTCCTCACGGAAGGCACCGCGCCGCCTGGCCTCGGTGGGCGT
CACTTCCTCGCTGCGCTCAAGTGCGCGGTACAGGGTCGAGCGATGCACGCCAAGCAGTGCAGCCGCCTCT
TTCACGGTGCGGCCTTCCTGGTCGATCAGCTCGCGGGCGTGCGCGATCTGTGCCGGGGTGAGGGTAGGGC
GGGGGCCAAACTTCACGCCTCGGGCCTTGGCGGCCTCGCGCCCGCTCCGGGTGCGGTCGATGATTAGGGA
ACGCTCGAACTCGGCAATGCCGGCGAACACGGTCAACACCATGCGGCCGGCCGGCGTGGTGGTGTCGGCC
CACGGCTCTGCCAGGCTACGCAGGCCCGCGCCGGCCTCCTGGATGCGCTCGGCAATGTCCAGTAGGTCGC
GGGTGCTGCGGGCCAGGCGGTCTAGCCTGGTCACTGTCACAACGTCGCCAGGGCGTAGGTGGTCAAGCAT
CCTGGCCAGCTCCGGGCGGTCGCGCCTGGTGCCGGTGATCTTCTCGGAAAACAGCTTGGTGCAGCCGGCC
GCGTGCAGTTCGGCCCGTTGGTTGGTCAAGTCCTGGTCGTCGGTGCTGACGCGGGCATAGCCCAGCAGGC
CAGCGGCGGCGCTCTTGTTCATGGCGTAATGTCTCCGGTTCTAGTCGCAAGTATTCTACTTTATGCGACT
AAAACACGCGACAAGAAAACGCCAGGAAAAGGGCAGGGCGGCAGCCTGTCGCGTAACTTAGGACTTGTGC
GACATGTCGTTTTCAGAAGACGGCTGCACTGAACGTCAGAAGCCGACTGCACTATAGCAGCGGAGGGGTT
GGATCAAAGTACTTTGATCCCGAGGGGAACCCTGTGGTTGGCATGCACATACAAATGGACGAACGGATAA
ACCTTTTCACGCCCTTTTAAATATCCGATTATTCTAATAAACGCTCTTTTCTCTTAGGTTTACCCGCCAA
TATATCCTGTCAAACACTGATAGTTTAAACTGAAGGCGGGAAACGACAATCTGATCCAAGCTCAAGCTGC
TCTAGCATTCGCCATTCAGGCTGCGCAACTGTTGGGAAGGGCGATCGGTGCGGGCCTCTTCGCTATTACG
CCAGCTGGCGAAAGGGGGATGTGCTGCAAGGCGATTAAGTTGGGTAACGCCAGGGTTTTCCCAGTCACGA
CGTTGTAAAACGACGGCCAGTGCCAAGCTTCGACTTGCCTTCCGCACAATACATCATTTCTTCTTAGCTT
TTTTTCTTCTTCTTCGTTCATACAGTTTTTTTTTGTTTATCAGCTTACATTTTCTTGAACCGTAGCTTTC
GTTTTCTTCTTTTTAACTTTCCATTCGGAGTTTTTGTATCTTGTTTCATAGTTTGTCCCAGGATTAGAAT
GATTAGGCATCGAACCTTCAAGAATTTGATTGAATAAAACATCTTCATTCTTAAGATATGAAGATAATCT
TCAAAAGGCCCCTGGGAATCTGAAAGAAGAGAAGCAGGCCCATTTATATGGGAAAGAACAATAGTATTTC
TTATATAGGCCCATTTAAGTTGAAAACAATCTTCAAAAGTCCCACATCGCTTAGATAAGAAAACGAAGCT
GAGTTTATATACAGCTAGAGTCGAAGTAGTGATTGGGAGACCAACCCAGTGGACATAAGCCTGTTCGGTT
CGTAAGCTGTAATGCAAGTAGCGTATGCGCTCACGCAACTGGTCCAGAACCTTGACCGAACGCAGCGGTG
GTAACGGCGCAGTGGCGGTTTTCATGGCTTGTTATGACTGTTTTTTTGGGGTACAGTCTATGCCTCGGGC
ATCCAAGCAGCAAGCGCGTTACGCCGTGGGTCGATGTTTGATGTTATGGAGCAGCAACGATGTTACGCAG
CAGGGCAGTCGCCCTAAAACAAAGTTAAACATCATGGGGGAAGCGGTGATCGCCGAAGTATCGACTCAAC
TATCAGAGGTAGTTGGCGTCATCGAGCGCCATCTCGAACCGACGTTGCTGGCCGTACATTTGTACGGCTC
CGCAGTGGATGGCGGCCTGAAGCCACACAGTGATATTGATTTGCTGGTTACGGTGACCGTAAGGCTTGAT
GAAACAACGCGGCGAGCTTTGATCAACGACCTTTTGGAAACTTCGGCTTCCCCTGGAGAGAGCGAGATTC
TCCGCGCTGTAGAAGTCACCATTGTTGTGCACGACGACATCATTCCGTGGCGTTATCCAGCTAAGCGCGA
ACTGCAATTTGGAGAATGGCAGCGCAATGACATTCTTGCAGGTATCTTCGAGCCAGCCACGATCGACATT
GATCTGGCTATCTTGCTGACAAAAGCAAGAGAACATAGCGTTGCCTTGGTAGGTCCAGCGGCGGAGGAAC
TCTTTGATCCGGTTCCTGAACAGGATCTATTTGAGGCGCTAAATGAAACCTTAACGCTATGGAACTCGCC
GCCCGACTGGGCTGGCGATGAGCGAAATGTAGTGCTTACGTTGTCCCGCATTTGGTACAGCGCAGTAACC
GGCAAAATCGCGCCGAAGGATGTCGCTGCCGACTGGGCAATGGAGCGCCTGCCGGCCCAGTATCAGCCCG
TCATACTTGAAGCTAGACAGGCTTATCTTGGACAAGAAGAAGATCGCTTGGCCTCGCGCGCAGATCAGTT
GGAAGAATTTGTCCACTACGTGAAAGGCGAGATCACCAAGGTAGTCGGCAAATAATGTCTAGCTAGAAAT
TCGTTCAAGCCGACGCCGCTTCGCGGCGCGGCTTAACTCAAGCGTTAGATGCACTAAGCACATAATTGCT
CACAGCCAAACTATCAGGTCAAGTCTGCTTTTATTATTTTTAAGCGTGCATAATAAGCCGGTCTCGGTTT
TAGAGCTAGAAATAGCAAGTTAAAATAAGGCTAGTCCGTTATCAACTTGAAAAAGTGGCACCGAGTCGGT
GCTTTTTTTTGCAAAATTTTCCAGATCGATTTCTTCTTCCTCTGTTCTTCGGCGTTCAATTTCTGGGGTT
TTCTCTTCGTTTTCTGTAACTGAAACCTAAAATTTGACCTAAAAAAAATCTCAAATAATATGATTCAGTG
GTTTTGTACTTTTCAGTTAGTTGAGTTTTGCAGTTCCGATGAGATAAACCAATACCATGGTTATACTAGT
Features (pLannotate 1.2.2; 22 found; start..end, strand, type, name):
   1404..1423    +  CDS            2xFLAG (fragment): two tandem FLAG® epitope tags
   1479..5579    +  CDS            cas9: CAS9_STRP1 - Also known as csn1 From Streptococcus pyogenes serotype M1.
   5637..6269    +  terminator     E9 terminator: terminator and polyadenylation signal from the pea rbcS-E9 gene
   6657..6693    +  ncRNA          PK1-TEV CVMV: Accession: RF01102 - 5'-leader pseudoknot of TEV/CVMV
   6753..6830    +  CDS            CHI-B (fragment): CHIB_ARATH - Also known as PR3. Experimental evidence at protein level: Swiss-Prot protein existence level 1. Defense against chitin-containing fungal pathogens. Seems particularly implicated in resistance to jasmonate-inducing pathogens such as A.brassicicola. In vitro antifungal activity against T.reesei, but not against A.solani, F.oxysporum, S.sclerotiorum, G.graminis and P.megasperma. From Arabidopsis thaliana (Mouse-ear cress).
   6831..7547    +  CDS            EGFP: EGFP is a basic (constitutively fluorescent) green fluorescent protein published in 1996, derived from Aequorea victoria. It is reported to be a rapidly-maturing weak dimer with moderate acid sensitivity.
   7617..7774    +  polyA_signal   CaMV poly(A) signal (fragment): cauliflower mosaic virus polyadenylation signal
   7848..7872    -  misc_feature   LB T-DNA repeat: left border repeat from nopaline C58 T-DNA
   8297..9091    +  CDS            KanR: aminoglycoside phosphotransferase; aphA-3; confers resistance to kanamycin
   9178..9766    +  rep_origin     ori: high-copy-number ColE1/pMB1/pBR322/pUC origin of replication
   9952..10092   -  misc_feature   bom: basis of mobility region from pBR322
  10194..10233   -  CDS            rop (fragment): Rop protein, which maintains plasmids at low copy number; rop
  10436..10630   -  rep_origin     pVS1 oriV: origin of replication for the Pseudomonas plasmid pVS1 (Heeb et al., 2000)
  10696..11769   -  CDS            pVS1 RepA: replication protein from the Pseudomonas plasmid pVS1 (Heeb et al., 2000)
  12198..12827   -  CDS            pVS1 StaA: stability protein from the Pseudomonas plasmid pVS1 (Heeb et al., 2000)
  13387..13788   -  CDS            Y4CG_SINFN (fragment): Protein inferred from homology: Swiss-Prot protein existence level 3. From Sinorhizobium fredii (strain NBRC 101917 / NGR234).
  14128..14152   -  misc_feature   RB T-DNA repeat: right border repeat from nopaline C58 T-DNA
  14218..14372   -  CDS            lacZα (fragment): LacZα fragment of β-galactosidase; lacZ fragment
  14822..14845   +  promoter       Pc promoter (fragment): intI1 (promoter lies within the coding sequence); class 1 integron promoter
  15021..15077   +  CDS            GmR (fragment): gentamycin acetyltransferase; aacC1; confers resistance to gentamycin
  15088..15875   +  CDS            SmR (fragment): aminoglycoside adenylyltransferase (Murphy, 1985); aadA; confers resistance to spectinomycin and streptomycin
  16027..16102   +  misc_RNA       gRNA scaffold: guide RNA scaffold for the Streptococcus pyogenes CRISPR/Cas9 system
