[The description below was written by a language model from this plasmid's Addgene catalogue record and pLannotate feature annotations shown in this document.]
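Description:
pEC1.2/EC1.1_spCas9_GFP is an empty-backbone plant CRISPR binary vector of about 16.3 kb, derived from pHEE401E and intended for Agrobacterium-mediated T-DNA delivery. It carries nopaline-type left and right T-DNA border repeats. Outside the borders, a kanamycin resistance gene provides bacterial selection and a high-copy ColE1/pUC-type origin (with the bom site) supports propagation in E. coli. The pVS1 oriV, RepA and StaA functions allow replication and stable maintenance in Agrobacterium.

Within the T-DNA, Streptococcus pyogenes Cas9 carries an N-terminal FLAG epitope and is followed by the pea rbcS-E9 terminator. According to the catalogue entry and the plasmid name, Cas9 is driven by an egg cell-specific EC1.2/EC1.1 promoter arrangement, although this promoter is not annotated in the feature table. Expression in the egg cell is generally used to favour editing early enough to yield non-mosaic, heritable mutations.

A second cassette encodes EGFP fused downstream of a short fragment of Arabidopsis basic chitinase, probably a signal peptide, and ends with a CaMV polyadenylation signal. This cassette serves as the plant selectable marker, so transformed seeds are identified by green fluorescence, and non-fluorescent, potentially transgene-free seeds can be picked in later generations. The promoter driving it is not stated in the record.

Near the right border lies an S. pyogenes gRNA scaffold preceded by a spectinomycin/streptomycin resistance fragment. This fragment is probably a placeholder that is replaced when guide sequences are cloned in. The promoter for guide expression is not annotated either. No guide is included, so users must add their own target sequences for genome editing in plants.
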