Addgene plasmid #161933: pEC1.2/EC1.1_spCas9_GFP
Purpose: (Empty Backbone) CRISPR plasmid with spCas9 expressed under egg cell promoter - GFP seed selection
Depositing lab: Christian Fankhauser. Depositing organization: Universite de Lausanne (UNIL).
Backbone
  Vector backbone: pHEE401E
  Backbone size (bp): 16255
  Vector type: CRISPR
  Selectable markers: GFP seed selection
Growth in bacteria
  Bacterial resistance: Kanamycin, 50 μg/mL
  Growth temperature: 37°C
  Growth strain: DH5alpha
  Copy number: High Copy
Resource information
  A portion of this plasmid was derived from a plasmid made by: Qi-Jun Chen, State Key Laboratory of Plant Physiology and Biochemistry, College of Biological Sciences, China Agricultural University, Beijing 100193, China
Terms and licenses: Academic/Nonprofit Terms; Industry Terms: Not Available to Industry
How to cite: pEC1.2/EC1.1_spCas9_GFP was a gift from Christian Fankhauser (Addgene plasmid # 161933 ; http://n2t.net/addgene:161933 ; RRID:Addgene_161933)
